>Addgene plasmid #116718 | pHAGE-BMPR2 | addgene full sequence | sequence record 241009 | Addgene NGS Result
TGGAAGGGCTAATTCACTCCCAAAGAAGACAAGATATCCTTGATCTGTGGATCTACCACACACAAGGCTA
CTTCCCTGATTAGCAGAACTACACACCAGGGCCAGGGGTCAGATATCCACTGACCTTTGGATGGTGCTAC
AAGCTAGTACCAGTTGAGCCAGATAAGGTAGAAGAGGCCAATAAAGGAGAGAACACCAGCTTGTTACACC
CTGTGAGCCTGCATGGGATGGATGACCCGGAGAGAGAAGTGTTAGAGTGGAGGTTTGACAGCCGCCTAGC
ATTTCATCACGTGGCCCGAGAGCTGCATCCGGAGTACTTCAAGAACTGCTGATATCGAGCTTGCTACAAG
GGACTTTCCGCTGGGGACTTTCCAGGGAGGCGTGGCCTGGGCGGGACTGGGGAGTGGCGAGCCCTCAGAT
CCTGCATATAAGCAGCTGCTTTTTGCCTGTACTGGGTCTCTCTGGTTAGACCAGATCTGAGCCTGGGAGC
TCTCTGGCTAACTAGGGAACCCACTGCTTAAGCCTCAATAAAGCTTGCCTTGAGTGCTTCAAGTAGTGTG
TGCCCGTCTGTTGTGTGACTCTGGTAACTAGAGATCCCTCAGACCCTTTTAGTCAGTGTGGAAAATCTCT
AGCAGTGGCGCCCGAACAGGGACTTGAAAGCGAAAGGGAAACCAGAGGAGCTCTCTCGACGCAGGACTCG
GCTTGCTGAAGCGCGCACGGCAAGAGGCGAGGGGCGGCGACTGGTGAGTACGCCAAAAATTTTGACTAGC
GGAGGCTAGAAGGAGAGAGATGGGTGCGAGAGCGTCAGTATTAAGCGGGGGAGAATTAGATCGCGATGGG
AAAAAATTCGGTTAAGGCCAGGGGGAAAGAAAAAATATAAATTAAAACATATAGTATGGGCAAGCAGGGA
GCTAGAACGATTCGCAGTTAATCCTGGCCTGTTAGAAACATCAGAAGGCTGTAGACAAATACTGGGACAG
CTACAACCATCCCTTCAGACAGGATCAGAAGAACTTAGATCATTATATAATACAGTAGCAACCCTCTATT
GTGTGCATCAAAGGATAGAGATAAAAGACACCAAGGAAGCTTTAGACAAGATAGAGGAAGAGCAAAACAA
AAGTAAGACCACCGCACAGCAAGCGGCCGGCCGCTGATCTTCAGACCTGGAGGAGGAGATATGAGGGACA
ATTGGAGAAGTGAATTATATAAATATAAAGTAGTAAAAATTGAACCATTAGGAGTAGCACCCACCAAGGC
AAAGAGAAGAGTGGTGCAGAGAGAAAAAAGAGCAGTGGGAATAGGAGCTTTGTTCCTTGGGTTCTTGGGA
GCAGCAGGAAGCACTATGGGCGCAGCGTCAATGACGCTGACGGTACAGGCCAGACAATTATTGTCTGGTA
TAGTGCAGCAGCAGAACAATTTGCTGAGGGCTATTGAGGCGCAACAGCATCTGTTGCAACTCACAGTCTG
GGGCATCAAGCAGCTCCAGGCAAGAATCCTGGCTGTGGAAAGATACCTAAAGGATCAACAGCTCCTGGGG
ATTTGGGGTTGCTCTGGAAAACTCATTTGCACCACTGCTGTGCCTTGGAATGCTAGTTGGAGTAATAAAT
CTCTGGAACAGATTTGGAATCACACGACCTGGATGGAGTGGGACAGAGAAATTAACAATTACACAAGCTT
AATACACTCCTTAATTGAAGAATCGCAAAACCAGCAAGAAAAGAATGAACAAGAATTATTGGAATTAGAT
AAATGGGCAAGTTTGTGGAATTGGTTTAACATAACAAATTGGCTGTGGTATATAAAATTATTCATAATGA
TAGTAGGAGGCTTGGTAGGTTTAAGAATAGTTTTTGCTGTACTTTCTATAGTGAATAGAGTTAGGCAGGG
ATATTCACCATTATCGTTTCAGACCCACCTCCCAACCCCGAGGGGACCCGACAGGCCCGAAGGAATAGAA
GAAGAAGGTGGAGAGAGAGACAGAGACAGATCCATTCGATTAGTGAACGGATCTCGACGGTATCGCCGAA
TTCACAAATGGCAGTATTCATCCACAATTTTAAAAGAAAAGGGGGGATTGGGGGGTACAGTGCAGGGGAA
AGAATAGTAGACATAATAGCAACAGACATACAAACTAAAGAATTACAAAAACAAATTACAAAAATTCAAA
ATTTTCGGGTTTATTACAGGGACAGCAGAGATCCAGTTTGGACTAGTCGTGAGGCTCCGGTGCCCGTCAG
TGGGCAGAGCGCACATCGCCCACAGTCCCCGAGAAGTTGGGGGGAGGGGTCGGCAATTGAACCGGTGCCT
AGAGAAGGTGGCGCGGGGTAAACTGGGAAAGTGATGTCGTGTACTGGCTCCGCCTTTTTCCCGAGGGTGG
GGGAGAACCGTATATAAGTGCAGTAGTCGCCGTGAACGTTCTTTTTCGCAACGGGTTTGCCGCCAGAACA
CAGGTAAGTGCCGTGTGTGGTTCCCGCGGGCCTGGCCTCTTTACGGGTTATGGCCCTTGCGTGCCTTGAA
TTACTTCCACCTGGCTGCAGTACGTGATTCTTGATCCCGAGCTTCGGGTTGGAAGTGGGTGGGAGAGTTC
GAGGCCTTGCGCTTAAGGAGCCCCTTCGCCTCGTGCTTGAGTTGAGGCCTGGCCTGGGCGCTGGGGCCGC
CGCGTGCGAATCTGGTGGCACCTTCGCGCCTGTCTCGCTGCTTTCGATAAGTCTCTAGCCATTTAAAATT
TTTGATGACCTGCTGCGACGCTTTTTTTCTGGCAAGATAGTCTTGTAAATGCGGGCCAAGATCTGCACAC
TGGTATTTCGGTTTTTGGGGCCGCGGGCGGCGACGGGGCCCGTGCGTCCCAGCGCACATGTTCGGCGAGG
CGGGGCCTGCGAGCGCGGCCACCGAGAATCGGACGGGGGTAGTCTCAAGCTGGCCGGCCTGCTCTGGTGC
CTGGCCTCGCGCCGCCGTGTATCGCCCCGCCCTGGGCGGCAAGGCTGGCCCGGTCGGCACCAGTTGCGTG
AGCGGAAAGATGGCCGCTTCCCGGCCCTGCTGCAGGGAGCTCAAAATGGAGGACGCGGCGCTCGGGAGAG
CGGGCGGGTGAGTCACCCACACAAAGGAAAAGGGCCTTTCCGTCCTCAGCCGTCGCTTCATGTGACTCCA
CGGAGTACCGGGCGCCGTCCAGGCACCTCGATTAGTTCTCGAGCTTTTGGAGTACGTCGTCTTTAGGTTG
GGGGGAGGGGTTTTATGCGATGGAGTTTCCCCACACTGAGTGGGTGGAGACTGAAGTTAGGCCAGCTTGG
CACTTGATGTAATTCTCCTTGGAATTTGCCCTTTTTGAGTTTGGATCTTGGTTCATTCTCAAGCCTCAGA
CAGTGGTTCAAAGTTTTTTTCTTCCATTTCAGGTGTCGTGAAGCGGCCCTGCAGATATCAACAAGTTTGT
ACAAAAAAGCAGGCACCATGACTTCCTCGCTGCAGCGGCCCTGGCGGGTGCCCTGGCTACCATGGACCAT
CCTGCTGGTCAGCACTGCGGCTGCTTCGCAGAATCAAGAACGGCTATGTGCGTTTAAAGATCCGTATCAG
CAAGACCTTGGGATAGGTGAGAGTAGAATCTCTCATGAAAATGGGACAATATTATGCTCGAAAGGTAGCA
CCTGCTATGGCCTTTGGGAGAAATCAAAAGGGGACATAAATCTTGTAAAACAAGGATGTTGGTCTCACAT
TGGAGATCCCCAAGAGTGTCACTATGAAGAATGTGTAGTAACTACCACTCCTCCCTCAATTCAGAATGGA
ACATACCGTTTCTGCTGTTGTAGCACAGATTTATGTAATGTCAACTTTACTGAGAATTTTCCACCTCCTG
ACACAACACCACTCAGTCCACCTCATTCATTTAACCGAGATGAGACAATAATCATTGCTTTGGCATCAGT
CTCTGTATTAGCTGTTTTGATAGTTGCCTTATGCTTTGGATACAGAATGTTGACAGGAGACCGTAAACAA
GGTCTTCACAGTATGAACATGATGGAGGCAGCAGCATCCGAACCCTCTCTTGATCTAGATAATCTGAAAC
TGTTGGAGCTGATTGGCCGAGGTCGATATGGAGCAGTATATAAAGGCTCCTTGGATGAGCGTCCAGTTGC
TGTAAAAGTGTTTTCCTTTGCAAACCGTCAGAATTTTATCAACGAAAAGAACATTTACAGAGTGCCTTTG
ATGGAACATGACAACATTGCCCGCTTTATAGTTGGAGATGAGAGAGTCACTGCAGATGGACGCATGGAAT
ATTTGCTTGTGATGGAGTACTATCCCAATGGATCTTTATGCAAGTATTTAAGTCTCCACACAAGTGACTG
GGTAAGCTCTTGCCGTCTTGCTCATTCTGTTACTAGAGGACTGGCTTATCTTCACACAGAATTACCACGA
GGAGATCATTATAAACCTGCAATTTCCCATCGAGATTTAAACAGCAGAAATGTCCTAGTGAAAAATGATG
GAACCTGTGTTATTAGTGACTTTGGACTGTCCATGAGGCTGACTGGAAATAGACTGGTGCGCCCAGGGGA
GGAAGATAATGCAGCCATAAGCGAGGTTGGCACTATCAGATATATGGCACCAGAAGTGCTAGAAGGAGCT
GTGAACTTGAGGGACTGTGAATCAGCTTTGAAACAAGTAGACATGTATGCTCTTGGACTAATCTATTGGG
AGATATTTATGAGATGTACAGACCTCTTCCCAGGGGAATCCGTACCAGAGTACCAGATGGCTTTTCAGAC
AGAGGTTGGAAACCATCCCACTTTTGAGGATATGCAGGTTCTCGTGTCTAGGGAAAAACAGAGACCCAAG
TTCCCAGAAGCCTGGAAAGAAAATAGCCTGGCAGTGAGGTCACTCAAGGAGACAATCGAAGACTGTTGGG
ACCAGGATGCAGAGGCTCGGCTTACTGCACAGTGTGCTGAGGAAAGGATGGCTGAACTTATGATGATTTG
GGAAAGAAACAAATCTGTGAGCCCAACAGTCAATCCAATGTCTACTGCTATGCAGAATGAACGCAACCTG
TCACATAATAGGCGTGTGCCAAAAATTGGTCCTTATCCAGATTATTCTTCCTCCTCATACATTGAAGACT
CTATCCATCATACTGACAGCATCGTGAAGAATATTTCCTCTGAGCATTCTATGTCCAGCACACCTTTGAC
TATAGGGGAAAAAAACCGAAATTCAATTAACTATGAACGACAGCAAGCACAAGCTCGAATCCCCAGCCCT
GAAACAAGTGTCACCAGCCTCTCCACCAACACAACAACCACAAACACCACAGGACTCACGCCAAGTACTG
GCATGACTACTATATCTGAGATGCCATACCCAGATGAAACAAATCTGCATACCACAAATGTTGCACAGTC
AATTGGGCCAACCCCTGTCTGCTTACAGCTGACAGAAGAAGACTTGGAAACCAACAAGCTAGACCCAAAA
GAAGTTGATAAGAACCTCAAGGAAAGCTCTGATGAGAATCTCATGGAGCACTCTCTTAAACAGTTCAGTG
GCCCAGACCCACTGAGCAGTACTAGTTCTAGCTTGCTTTACCCACTCATAAAACTTGCAGTAGAAGCAAC
TGGACAGCAGGACTTCACACAGACTGCAAATGGCCAAGCATGTTTGATTCCTGATGTTCTGCCTACTCAG
ATCTATCCTCTCCCCAAGCAGCAGAACCTTCCCAAGAGACCTACTAGTTTGCCTTTGAACACCAAAAATT
CAACAAAAGAGCCCCGGCTAAAATTTGGCAGCAAGCACAAATCAAACTTGAAACAAGTCGAAACTGGAGT
TGCCAAGATGAATACAATCAATGCAGCAGAACCTCATGTGGTGACAGTCACCATGAATGGTGTGGCAGGT
AGAAACCACAGTGTTAACTCCCATGCTGCCACAACCCAATATGCCAATGGGACAGTACTATCTGGCCAAA
CAACCAACATAGTGACACATAGGGCCCAAGAAATGTTGCAGAATCAGTTTATTGGTGAGGACACCCGGCT
GAATATTAATTCCAGTCCTGATGAGCATGAGCCTTTACTGAGACGAGAGCAACAAGCTGGCCATGATGAA
GGTGTTCTGGATCGTCTTGTGGACAGGAGGGAACGGCCACTAGAAGGTGGCCGAACTAATTCCAATAACA
ACAACAGCAATCCATGTTCAGAACAAGATGTTCTTGCACAGGGTGTTCCAAGCACAGCAGCAGATCCTGG
GCCATCAAAGCCCAGAAGAGCACAGAGGCCTAATTCTCTGGATCTTTCAGCCACAAATGTCCTGGATGGC
AGCAGTATACAGATAGGTGAGTCAACACAAGATGGCAAATCAGGATCAGGTGAAAAGATCAAGAAACGTG
TGAAAACTCCCTATTCTCTTAAGCGGTGGCGCCCCTCCACCTGGGTCATCTCCACTGAATCGCTGGACTG
TGAAGTCAACAATAATGGCAGTAACAGGGCAGTTCATTCCAAATCCAGCACTGCTGTTTACCTTGCAGAA
GGAGGCACTGCTACAACCATGGTGTCTAAAGATATAGGAATGAACTGTCTGTAGAACCCAGCTTTCTTGT
ACAAAGTGGTGATATCCAATTAACCCTCACTAAAGGGATTAGTATTTAGTAGTAATAGAGCCCTATAGTG
AGTCGTATTACCACCCCACTTTTCTATACAAAGTGGTTGATATCCAGCACAGTGGCGGCCGCTCGAGTCT
AGAGGGCCCGCGGTTCGAAGGTAAGCCTATCCCTAACCCTCTCCTCGGTCTCGATTCTACGCGTACCGGT
TAGTAATGAGATCCCTCCCCCCCCCCTAACGTTACTGGCCGAAGCCGCTTGGAATAAGGCCGGTGTGCGT
TTGTCTATATGTTATTTTCCACCATATTGCCGTCTTTTGGCAATGTGAGGGCCCGGAAACCTGGCCCTGT
CTTCTTGACGAGCATTCCTAGGGGTCTTTCCCCTCTCGCCAAAGGAATGCAAGGTCTGTTGAATGTCGTG
AAGGAAGCAGTTCCTCTGGAAGCTTCTTGAAGACAAACAACGTCTGTAGCGACCCTTTGCAGGCAGCGGA
ACCCCCCACCTGGCGACAGGTGCCTCTGCGGCCAAAAGCCACGTGTATAAGATACACCTGCAAAGGCGGC
ACAACCCCAGTGCCACGTTGTGAGTTGGATAGTTGTGGAAAGAGTCAAATGGCTCTCCTCAAGCGTATTC
AACAAGGGGCTGAAGGATGCCCAGAAGGTACCCCATTGTATGGGATCTGATCTGGGGCCTCGGTGCACAT
GCTTTACATGTGTTTAGTCGAGGTTAAAAAAACGTCTAGGCCCCCCGAACCACGGGGACGTGGTTTTCCT
TTGAAAAACACGATGATAATATGGCCACACATATGACCGAGTACAAGCCCACGGTGCGCCTCGCCACCCG
CGACGACGTCCCCAGGGCCGTACGCACCCTCGCCGCCGCGTTCGCCGACTACCCCGCCACGCGCCACACC
GTCGATCCGGACCGCCACATCGAGCGGGTCACCGAGCTGCAAGAACTCTTCCTCACGCGCGTCGGGCTCG
ACATCGGCAAGGTGTGGGTCGCGGACGACGGCGCCGCGGTGGCGGTCTGGACCACGCCGGAGAGCGTCGA
AGCGGGGGCGGTGTTCGCCGAGATCGGCCCGCGCATGGCCGAGTTGAGCGGTTCCCGGCTGGCCGCGCAG
CAACAGATGGAAGGCCTCCTGGCGCCGCACCGGCCCAAGGAGCCCGCGTGGTTCCTGGCCACCGTCGGCG
TCTCGCCCGACCACCAGGGCAAGGGTCTGGGCAGCGCCGTCGTGCTCCCCGGAGTGGAGGCGGCCGAGCG
CGCCGGGGTGCCCGCCTTCCTGGAGACCTCCGCGCCCCGCAACCTCCCCTTCTACGAGCGGCTCGGCTTC
ACCGTCACCGCCGACGTCGAGGTGCCCGAAGGACCGCGCACCTGGTGCATGACCCGCAAGCCCGGTGCCT
AAATCGATAGATCCTAATCAACCTCTGGATTACAAAATTTGTGAAAGATTGACTGGTATTCTTAACTATG
TTGCTCCTTTTACGCTATGTGGATACGCTGCTTTAATGCCTTTGTATCATGCTATTGCTTCCCGTATGGC
TTTCATTTTCTCCTCCTTGTATAAATCCTGGTTGCTGTCTCTTTATGAGGAGTTGTGGCCCGTTGTCAGG
CAACGTGGCGTGGTGTGCACTGTGTTTGCTGACGCAACCCCCACTGGTTGGGGCATTGCCACCACCTGTC
AGCTCCTTTCCGGGACTTTCGCTTTCCCCCTCCCTATTGCCACGGCGGAACTCATCGCCGCCTGCCTTGC
CCGCTGCTGGACAGGGGCTCGGCTGTTGGGCACTGACAATTCCGTGGTGTTGTCGGGGAAATCATCGTCC
TTTCCTTGGCTGCTCGCCTGTGTTGCCACCTGGATTCTGCGCGGGACGTCCTTCTGCTACGTCCCTTCGG
CCCTCAATCCAGCGGACCTTCCTTCCCGCGGCCTGCTGCCGGCTCTGCGGCCTCTTCCGCGTCTTCGCCT
TCGCCCTCAGACGAGTCGGATCTCCCTTTGGGCCGCCTCCCCGCCTGAGATCCTTTAAGACCAATGACTT
ACAAGGCAGCTGTAGATCTTAGCCACTTTTTAAAAGAAAAGGGGGGACTGGAAGGGCTAATTCACTCCCA
ACGAAGACAAGATCTGCTTTTTGCTTGTACTGGGTCTCTCTGGTTAGACCAGATCTGAGCCTGGGAGCTC
TCTGGCTAACTAGGGAACCCACTGCTTAAGCCTCAATAAAGCTTGCCTTGAGTGCTTCAAGTAGTGTGTG
CCCGTCTGTTGTGTGACTCTGGTAACTAGAGATCCCTCAGACCCTTTTAGTCAGTGTGGAAAATCTCTAG
CAGTAGTAGTTCATGTCATCTTATTATTCAGTATTTATAACTTGCAAAGAAATGAATATCAGAGAGTGAG
AGGCCCGGGTTAATTAAGGAAAGGGCTAGATCATTCTTGAAGACGAAAGGGCCTCGTGATACGCCTATTT
TTATAGGTTAATGTCATGATAATAATGGTTTCTTAGACGTCAGGTGGCACTTTTCGGGGAAATGTGCGCG
GAACCCCTATTTGTTTATTTTTCTAAATACATTCAAATATGTATCCGCTCATGAGACAATAACCCTGATA
AATGCTTCAATAATATTGAAAAAGGAAGAGTATGAGTATTCAACATTTCCGTGTCGCCCTTATTCCCTTT
TTTGCGGCATTTTGCCTTCCTGTTTTTGCTCACCCAGAAACGCTGGTGAAAGTAAAAGATGCTGAAGATC
AGTTGGGTGCACGAGTGGGTTACATCGAACTGGATCTCAACAGCGGTAAGATCCTTGAGAGTTTTCGCCC
CGAAGAACGTTTTCCAATGATGAGCACTTTTAAAGTTCTGCTATGTGGCGCGGTATTATCCCGTGTTGAC
GCCGGGCAAGAGCAACTCGGTCGCCGCATACACTATTCTCAGAATGACTTGGTTGAGTACTCACCAGTCA
CAGAAAAGCATCTTACGGATGGCATGACAGTAAGAGAATTATGCAGTGCTGCCATAACCATGAGTGATAA
CACTGCGGCCAACTTACTTCTGACAACGATCGGAGGACCGAAGGAGCTAACCGCTTTTTTGCACAACATG
GGGGATCATGTAACTCGCCTTGATCGTTGGGAACCGGAGCTGAATGAAGCCATACCAAACGACGAGCGTG
ACACCACGATGCCTGTAGCAATGGCAACAACGTTGCGCAAACTATTAACTGGCGAACTACTTACTCTAGC
TTCCCGGCAACAATTAATAGACTGGATGGAGGCGGATAAAGTTGCAGGACCACTTCTGCGCTCGGCCCTT
CCGGCTGGCTGGTTTATTGCTGATAAATCTGGAGCCGGTGAGCGTGGGTCTCGCGGTATCATTGCAGCAC
TGGGGCCAGATGGTAAGCCCTCCCGTATCGTAGTTATCTACACGACGGGGAGTCAGGCAACTATGGATGA
ACGAAATAGACAGATCGCTGAGATAGGTGCCTCACTGATTAAGCATTGGTAACTGTCAGACCAAGTTTAC
TCATATATACTTTAGATTGATTTAAAACTTCATTTTTAATTTAAAAGGATCTAGGTGAAGATCCTTTTTG
ATAATCTCATGACCAAAATCCCTTAACGTGAGTTTTCGTTCCACTGAGCGTCAGACCCCGTAGAAAAGAT
CAAAGGATCTTCTTGAGATCCTTTTTTTCTGCGCGTAATCTGCTGCTTGCAAACAAAAAAACCACCGCTA
CCAGCGGTGGTTTGTTTGCCGGATCAAGAGCTACCAACTCTTTTTCCGAAGGTAACTGGCTTCAGCAGAG
CGCAGATACCAAATACTGTTCTTCTAGTGTAGCCGTAGTTAGGCCACCACTTCAAGAACTCTGTAGCACC
GCCTACATACCTCGCTCTGCTAATCCTGTTACCAGTGGCTGCTGCCAGTGGCGATAAGTCGTGTCTTACC
GGGTTGGACTCAAGACGATAGTTACCGGATAAGGCGCAGCGGTCGGGCTGAACGGGGGGTTCGTGCACAC
AGCCCAGCTTGGAGCGAACGACCTACACCGAACTGAGATACCTACAGCGTGAGCTATGAGAAAGCGCCAC
GCTTCCCGAAGGGAGAAAGGCGGACAGGTATCCGGTAAGCGGCAGGGTCGGAACAGGAGAGCGCACGAGG
GAGCTTCCAGGGGGAAACGCCTGGTATCTTTATAGTCCTGTCGGGTTTCGCCACCTCTGACTTGAGCGTC
GATTTTTGTGATGCTCGTCAGGGGGGCGGAGCCTATGGAAAAACGCCAGCAACGCGGCCTTTTTACGGTT
CCTGGCCTTTTGCTGGCCTTTTGCTCACATGTTCTTTCCTGCGTTATCCCCTGATTCTGTGGATAACCGT
ATTACCGCCTTTGAGTGAGCTGATACCGCTCGCCGCAGCCGAACGACCGAGCGCAGCGAGTCAGTGAGCG
AGGAAGCGGAAGAGCGCCCAATACGCAAACCGCCTCTCCCCGCGCGTTGGCCGATTCATTAATGCAGCAA
GCTCATGGCTGACTAATTTTTTTTATTTATGCAGAGGCCGAGGCCGCCTCGGCCTCTGAGCTATTCCAGA
AGTAGTGAGGAGGCTTTTTTGGAGGCCTAGGCTTTTGCAAAAAGCTCCCCGTGGCACGACAGGTTTCCCG
ACTGGAAAGCGGGCAGTGAGCGCAACGCAATTAATGTGAGTTAGCTCACTCATTAGGCACCCCAGGCTTT
ACACTTTATGCTTCCGGCTCGTATGTTGTGTGGAATTGTGAGCGGATAACAATTTCACACAGGAAACAGC
TATGACATGATTACGAATTTCACAAATAAAGCATTTTTTTCACTGCATTCTAGTTGTGGTTTGTCCAAAC
TCATCAATGTATCTTATCATGTCTGGATCAACTGGATAACTCAAGCTAACCAAAATCATCCCAAACTTCC
CACCCCATACCCTATTACCACTGCCAATTACCTGTGGTTTCATTTACTCTAAACCTGTGATTCCTCTGAA
TTATTTTCATTTTAAAGAAATTGTATTTGTTAAATATGTACTACAAACTTAGTAGT
Features (pLannotate 1.2.2; 29 found; start..end, strand, type, name):
    377..634     +  LTR            5' LTR (truncated): truncated 5' long terminal repeat (LTR) from HIV-1
    681..806     +  misc_feature   HIV-1 Ψ: packaging signal of human immunodeficiency virus type 1
    790..1128    +  CDS            HIV-1 gag (fragment): gag protein from human immunodeficiency virus 1; gag
   1303..1536    +  misc_feature   RRE: The Rev response element (RRE) of HIV-1 allows for Rev-dependent mRNA export from the nucleus to the cytoplasm.
   1913..2013    +  CDS            Rev (fragment): human immunodeficiency virus 1 (HIV-1) Rev protein; rev; enhances nuclear export of unspliced and incompletely spliced viral mRNAs
   2058..2175    +  misc_feature   cPPT/CTS: central polypurine tract and central termination sequence of HIV-1
   2223..3401    +  promoter       EF-1α promoter: strong constitutive promoter for human elongation factor EF-1α
   3422..3442    +  protein_bind   attB1: mutant version of attB; core recombination site for the Gateway® BP reaction BP Clonase™
   3448..6561    +  CDS            BMPR2: BMPR2_HUMAN - Also known as PPH1. Experimental evidence at protein level: Swiss-Prot protein existence level 1. On ligand binding, forms a receptor complex consisting of two type II and two type I transmembrane serine/threonine kinases. Type II receptors phosphorylate and activate type I receptors which autophosphorylate, then bind and activate SMAD transcriptional regulators. Binds to BMP7, BMP2 and, less efficiently, BMP4. Binding is weak but enhanced by the presence of type I receptors for BMPs. Mediates induction of adipogenesis by GDF6. From Homo sapiens (Human).
   6566..6590    -  protein_bind   attB2: mutant version of attB; recombination site for the Gateway® BP reaction BP Clonase™
   6598..6616    +  promoter       T3 promoter: promoter for bacteriophage T3 RNA polymerase
   6642..6660    -  promoter       T7 promoter: promoter for bacteriophage T7 RNA polymerase
   6740..6781    +  CDS            V5 tag: epitope tag from simian virus 5
   6907..7369    +  misc_feature   IRES: internal ribosome entry site (IRES) of the encephalomyocarditis virus (EMCV)
   7383..7980    +  CDS            PuroR (fragment): puromycin N-acetyltransferase; pac from Streptomyces; confers resistance to puromycin
   7996..8584    +  misc_feature   WPRE: woodchuck hepatitis virus posttranscriptional regulatory element
   8592..8657    +  CDS            nef (fragment): NEF_HV1Z2 - Experimental evidence at protein level: Swiss-Prot protein existence level 1. Extracellular Nef protein targets CD4(+) T-lymphocytes for apoptosis by interacting with CXCR4 surface receptors. From Human immunodeficiency virus type 1 group M subtype D (isolate Z2/CDC-Z34) (HIV-1).
   8659..8892    +  LTR            3' LTR (ΔU3): self-inactivating 3' long terminal repeat (LTR) from HIV-1
   9097..9201    +  promoter       AmpR promoter: bla
   9202..10062   +  CDS            AmpR: β-lactamase; bla; confers resistance to ampicillin, carbenicillin, and related antibiotics
  10233..10821   +  rep_origin     ori: high-copy-number ColE1/pMB1/pBR322/pUC origin of replication
  11004..11058   +  CDS            lacI (fragment): lac repressor; lacI; The lac repressor binds to the lac operator to inhibit transcription in E. coli. This inhibition can be relieved by adding lactose or isopropyl-β-D-thiogalactopyranoside (IPTG).
  11064..11157   +  rep_origin     SV40 ori (fragment): SV40 origin of replication
  11182..11219   +  CDS            lacI (fragment): lac repressor; lacI; The lac repressor binds to the lac operator to inhibit transcription in E. coli. This inhibition can be relieved by adding lactose or isopropyl-β-D-thiogalactopyranoside (IPTG).
  11232..11253   +  protein_bind   CAP binding site: CAP binding activates transcription in the presence of cAMP. E. coli catabolite activator protein
  11268..11298   +  promoter       lac promoter: promoter for the E. coli lac operon
  11302..11324   +  protein_bind   lac operator (fragment): The lac repressor binds to the lac operator to inhibit transcription in E. coli. This inhibition can be relieved by adding lactose or isopropyl-β-D-thiogalactopyranoside (IPTG). lac repressor encoded by lacI
  11356..11439   +  polyA_signal   SV40 poly(A) signal (fragment): SV40 polyadenylation signal
  11606..329     +  CDS            nef (fragment) (across the origin): NEF_HV1BR - Experimental evidence at protein level: Swiss-Prot protein existence level 1. Extracellular Nef protein targets CD4(+) T-lymphocytes for apoptosis by interacting with CXCR4 surface receptors (PubMed:14990729). From Human immunodeficiency virus type 1 group M subtype B (isolate BRU/LAI) (HIV-1).
