[The description below was written by a language model from this plasmid's Addgene catalogue record and pLannotate feature annotations shown in this document.]
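Description:
pHAGE-BMPR2 is an HIV-1-derived lentiviral expression plasmid of about 11.6 kb, built on the pHAGE backbone, that carries the wild-type human BMPR2 open reading frame. BMPR2 encodes the type II bone morphogenetic protein receptor, a transmembrane serine/threonine kinase that phosphorylates type I receptors to trigger SMAD signalling. In bacteria the plasmid is maintained by a high-copy ColE1/pUC-type origin and selected with ampicillin through the β-lactamase gene. Short lac-region and SV40 origin and poly(A) fragments in the backbone appear to be remnants with no stated role.

The transfer cassette is bounded by a truncated 5' LTR and a self-inactivating ΔU3 3' LTR. It contains the Ψ packaging signal with adjoining gag sequence, the Rev response element for nuclear export of the genomic RNA, and the cPPT/CTS element, which aids nuclear import of the reverse-transcribed genome. Within this frame, the constitutive human EF-1α promoter drives the BMPR2 coding sequence, which is flanked by attB1 and attB2 sites left by Gateway recombination. A V5 epitope sequence lies some distance downstream of attB2, but the record does not indicate whether it is fused in frame to BMPR2 or separated from it by a stop codon. An EMCV IRES then allows translation of puromycin N-acetyltransferase from the same transcript, so transduced cells can be selected with puromycin, and a WPRE enhances transcript expression.

The plasmid is intended for producing lentivirus, with packaging functions supplied in trans, to achieve stable BMPR2 expression in mammalian cells. It comes from a collection made for systematic functional annotation of somatic cancer mutations, in which a wild-type clone would plausibly serve as a reference for mutant alleles.
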