Addgene plasmid #116718: pHAGE-BMPR2
Purpose: Lentiviral expression of BMPR2
Depositing lab: Gordon Mills & Kenneth Scott. Depositing organization: Baylor College of Medicine. Publication: Systematic Functional Annotation of Somatic Mutations in Cancer. Ng PK, Li J, Jeong KJ, Shao S, Chen H, Tsang YH, Sengupta S, Wang Z, Bhavana VH, Tran R, Soewito S, Minussi DC, Moreno D, Kong K, Dogruluk T, Lu H, Gao J, Tokheim C, Zhou DC, Johnson AM, Zeng J, Ip CKM, Ju Z, Wester M, Yu S, Li Y, Vellano CP, Schultz N, Karchin R, Ding L, Lu Y, Cheung LWT, Chen K, Shaw KR, Meric-Bernstam F, Scott KL, Yi S, Sahni N, Liang H, Mills GB. Cancer Cell. 2018 Mar 12;33(3):450-462.e10. doi: 10.1016/j.ccell.2018.01.021. PubMed 29533785.
Backbone
  Vector backbone: pHAGE
  Vector type: Lentiviral
Growth in bacteria
  Bacterial resistance: Ampicillin, 100 μg/mL
  Growth temperature: 37°C
  Growth strain: Stbl3
  Copy number: High Copy
Gene/Insert
  Gene/Insert name: BMPR2
  Species: H. sapiens (human)
  Mutation: WT
  Entrez Gene: BMPR2 (a.k.a. BMPR-II, BMPR3, BMR2, BRK-3, POVD1, PPH1, T-ALK)
  Cloning method: Gateway Cloning
Terms and licenses: Academic/Nonprofit Terms; Industry Terms: Not Available to Industry
How to cite: pHAGE-BMPR2 was a gift from Gordon Mills & Kenneth Scott (Addgene plasmid # 116718 ; http://n2t.net/addgene:116718 ; RRID:Addgene_116718)
