>Addgene plasmid #116718 | pHAGE-BMPR2 | depositor partial sequence | sequence record 219593 | insert
ATGACTTCCTCGCTGCAGCGGCCCTGGCGGGTGCCCTGGCTACCATGGACCATCCTGCTGGTCAGCACTG
CGGCTGCTTCGCAGAATCAAGAACGGCTATGTGCGTTTAAAGATCCGTATCAGCAAGACCTTGGGATAGG
TGAGAGTAGAATCTCTCATGAAAATGGGACAATATTATGCTCGAAAGGTAGCACCTGCTATGGCCTTTGG
GAGAAATCAAAAGGGGACATAAATCTTGTAAAACAAGGATGTTGGTCTCACATTGGAGATCCCCAAGAGT
GTCACTATGAAGAATGTGTAGTAACTACCACTCCTCCCTCAATTCAGAATGGAACATACCGTTTCTGCTG
TTGTAGCACAGATTTATGTAATGTCAACTTTACTGAGAATTTTCCACCTCCTGACACAACACCACTCAGT
CCACCTCATTCATTTAACCGAGATGAGACAATAATCATTGCTTTGGCATCAGTCTCTGTATTAGCTGTTT
TGATAGTTGCCTTATGCTTTGGATACAGAATGTTGACAGGAGACCGTAAACAAGGTCTTCACAGTATGAA
CATGATGGAGGCAGCAGCATCCGAACCCTCTCTTGATCTAGATAATCTGAAACTGTTGGAGCTGATTGGC
CGAGGTCGATATGGAGCAGTATATAAAGGCTCCTTGGATGAGCGTCCAGTTGCTGTAAAAGTGTTTTCCT
TTGCAAACCGTCAGAATTTTATCAACGAAAAGAACATTTACAGAGTGCCTTTGATGGAACATGACAACAT
TGCCCGCTTTATAGTTGGAGATGAGAGAGTCACTGCAGATGGACGCATGGAATATTTGCTTGTGATGGAG
TACTATCCCAATGGATCTTTATGCAAGTATTTAAGTCTCCACACAAGTGACTGGGTAAGCTCTTGCCGTC
TTGCTCATTCTGTTACTAGAGGACTGGCTTATCTTCACACAGAATTACCACGAGGAGATCATTATAAACC
TGCAATTTCCCATCGAGATTTAAACAGCAGAAATGTCCTAGTGAAAAATGATGGAACCTGTGTTATTAGT
GACTTTGGACTGTCCATGAGGCTGACTGGAAATAGACTGGTGCGCCCAGGGGAGGAAGATAATGCAGCCA
TAAGCGAGGTTGGCACTATCAGATATATGGCACCAGAAGTGCTAGAAGGAGCTGTGAACTTGAGGGACTG
TGAATCAGCTTTGAAACAAGTAGACATGTATGCTCTTGGACTAATCTATTGGGAGATATTTATGAGATGT
ACAGACCTCTTCCCAGGGGAATCCGTACCAGAGTACCAGATGGCTTTTCAGACAGAGGTTGGAAACCATC
CCACTTTTGAGGATATGCAGGTTCTCGTGTCTAGGGAAAAACAGAGACCCAAGTTCCCAGAAGCCTGGAA
AGAAAATAGCCTGGCAGTGAGGTCACTCAAGGAGACAATCGAAGACTGTTGGGACCAGGATGCAGAGGCT
CGGCTTACTGCACAGTGTGCTGAGGAAAGGATGGCTGAACTTATGATGATTTGGGAAAGAAACAAATCTG
TGAGCCCAACAGTCAATCCAATGTCTACTGCTATGCAGAATGAACGCAACCTGTCACATAATAGGCGTGT
GCCAAAAATTGGTCCTTATCCAGATTATTCTTCCTCCTCATACATTGAAGACTCTATCCATCATACTGAC
AGCATCGTGAAGAATATTTCCTCTGAGCATTCTATGTCCAGCACACCTTTGACTATAGGGGAAAAAAACC
GAAATTCAATTAACTATGAACGACAGCAAGCACAAGCTCGAATCCCCAGCCCTGAAACAAGTGTCACCAG
CCTCTCCACCAACACAACAACCACAAACACCACAGGACTCACGCCAAGTACTGGCATGACTACTATATCT
GAGATGCCATACCCAGATGAAACAAATCTGCATACCACAAATGTTGCACAGTCAATTGGGCCAACCCCTG
TCTGCTTACAGCTGACAGAAGAAGACTTGGAAACCAACAAGCTAGACCCAAAAGAAGTTGATAAGAACCT
CAAGGAAAGCTCTGATGAGAATCTCATGGAGCACTCTCTTAAACAGTTCAGTGGCCCAGACCCACTGAGC
AGTACTAGTTCTAGCTTGCTTTACCCACTCATAAAACTTGCAGTAGAAGCAACTGGACAGCAGGACTTCA
CACAGACTGCAAATGGCCAAGCATGTTTGATTCCTGATGTTCTGCCTACTCAGATCTATCCTCTCCCCAA
GCAGCAGAACCTTCCCAAGAGACCTACTAGTTTGCCTTTGAACACCAAAAATTCAACAAAAGAGCCCCGG
CTAAAATTTGGCAGCAAGCACAAATCAAACTTGAAACAAGTCGAAACTGGAGTTGCCAAGATGAATACAA
TCAATGCAGCAGAACCTCATGTGGTGACAGTCACCATGAATGGTGTGGCAGGTAGAAACCACAGTGTTAA
CTCCCATGCTGCCACAACCCAATATGCCAATGGGACAGTACTATCTGGCCAAACAACCAACATAGTGACA
CATAGGGCCCAAGAAATGTTGCAGAATCAGTTTATTGGTGAGGACACCCGGCTGAATATTAATTCCAGTC
CTGATGAGCATGAGCCTTTACTGAGACGAGAGCAACAAGCTGGCCATGATGAAGGTGTTCTGGATCGTCT
TGTGGACAGGAGGGAACGGCCACTAGAAGGTGGCCGAACTAATTCCAATAACAACAACAGCAATCCATGT
TCAGAACAAGATGTTCTTGCACAGGGTGTTCCAAGCACAGCAGCAGATCCTGGGCCATCAAAGCCCAGAA
GAGCACAGAGGCCTAATTCTCTGGATCTTTCAGCCACAAATGTCCTGGATGGCAGCAGTATACAGATAGG
TGAGTCAACACAAGATGGCAAATCAGGATCAGGTGAAAAGATCAAGAAACGTGTGAAAACTCCCTATTCT
CTTAAGCGGTGGCGCCCCTCCACCTGGGTCATCTCCACTGAATCGCTGGACTGTGAAGTCAACAATAATG
GCAGTAACAGGGCAGTTCATTCCAAATCCAGCACTGCTGTTTACCTTGCAGAAGGAGGCACTGCTACAAC
CATGGTGTCTAAAGATATAGGAATGAACTGTCTGTGA
